Addgene plasmid #72464: pJK629
Purpose: Produces Acetobacter aceti 1023 N5-carboxyaminoimidazole ribonucleotide mutase, Ser57>Thr/Tyr154>Phe mutant (AaPurE1-S57T,Y154F)
Depositing lab: T. J. Kappock. Depositing organization: Purdue University.
Backbone
  Vector backbone: pET23a
  Backbone size w/o insert (bp): 3666
  Total vector size (bp): 4176
  Vector type: Bacterial Expression
Growth in bacteria
  Bacterial resistance: Ampicillin, 100 μg/mL
  Growth temperature: 37°C
  Growth strain: DH5alpha
  Copy number: High Copy
Gene/Insert
  Gene/Insert name: N5-carboxyaminoimidazole ribonucleotide mutase (alt names: purE; AZ09_02690)
  Species: Acetobacter aceti 1023
  Mutation: Mutation changes serine-57 to threonine, tyrosine-154 to phenylalanine, additional N-terminal methionine
  GenBank ID: AAZ04483.1 KDE21029.1
  Promoter: T7
  Cloning method: Restriction Enzyme; 5′ cloning site NdeI (not destroyed); 3′ cloning site EcoRI (not destroyed)
  Sequencing primers: 5′ T7 promoter; 3′ T7 terminator
Terms and licenses: Academic/Nonprofit Terms; Industry Terms: Not Available to Industry
How to cite: pJK629 was a gift from T. J. Kappock (Addgene plasmid # 72464 ; http://n2t.net/addgene:72464 ; RRID:Addgene_72464)
