[The description below was written by a language model from this plasmid's Addgene catalogue record and pLannotate feature annotations shown in this document.]
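Description:
pJK629 is a bacterial expression plasmid built on the pET23a backbone for producing a double-mutant form of N5-carboxyaminoimidazole ribonucleotide mutase (PurE) from Acetobacter aceti 1023. The 4,176 bp construct carries a ColE1/pMB1-type origin for propagation in E. coli, with the bom mobility region; the annotation also flags a rop reading frame, although the record lists the plasmid as high copy. An f1 origin is also present, allowing single-stranded DNA production. Selection is by ampicillin through the bla β-lactamase gene under its own promoter.

The purE coding sequence was inserted between the NdeI and EcoRI sites, both of which are retained. This places it downstream of the T7 promoter and the phage T7 gene 10 ribosome binding site, and upstream of the T7 terminator. Expression therefore requires a host that supplies T7 RNA polymerase. The insert encodes serine-57 to threonine and tyrosine-154 to phenylalanine substitutions and has an additional N-terminal methionine. The automated annotation labels the insert as a fragment of E. coli PurE. This reflects homology to the reference entry rather than the actual source, which the record gives as A. aceti.

The enzyme converts N5-CAIR to CAIR in purine biosynthesis. A vector-derived histidine-tag sequence is annotated downstream of the insert, along with a short fragment matched to a T7 gene 10B-derived tag. The record does not state whether either is translated in frame with PurE, so the protein should not be assumed to be tagged. The construct is suited to overproducing the AaPurE1-S57T,Y154F variant, presumably for study of the mutated residues, though the record states no purpose beyond production.
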