Features (pLannotate 1.2.2; 13 found; start..end, strand, type, name):
     12..467     +  rep_origin     f1 ori (sequence partly withheld): f1 bacteriophage origin of replication; arrow indicates direction of (+) strand synthesis
    494..598     +  promoter       AmpR promoter: bla
    599..1459    +  CDS            AmpR: β-lactamase; bla; confers resistance to ampicillin, carbenicillin, and related antibiotics
   1630..2218    +  rep_origin     ori: high-copy-number ColE1/pMB1/pBR322/pUC origin of replication
   2404..2546    -  misc_feature   bom: basis of mobility region from pBR322
   2648..2839    -  CDS            rop: Rop protein, which maintains plasmids at low copy number; rop
   2856..3236    +  CDS            YPB1_ECOLX: Protein predicted: Swiss-Prot protein existence level 4. From Escherichia coli.
   3348..3366    +  promoter       T7 promoter: promoter for bacteriophage T7 RNA polymerase
   3398..3420    +  RBS            RBS: efficient ribosome binding site from bacteriophage T7 gene 10 (Olins and Rangwala, 1989)
   3500..3961    +  CDS            purE (fragment): PURE_ECOLI - Experimental evidence at protein level: Swiss-Prot protein existence level 1. Catalyzes the conversion of N5-carboxyaminoimidazole ribonucleotide (N5-CAIR) to 4-carboxy-5-aminoimidazole ribonucleotide (CAIR). From Escherichia coli (strain K12).
   4020..4037    +  CDS            9xHis (fragment): 9xHis affinity tag
   4047..4096    +  CDS            SET1 (fragment): solubility-enhancement tag derived from T7 phage gene 10B
   4104..4151    +  terminator     T7 terminator: transcription terminator for bacteriophage T7 RNA polymerase
>Addgene plasmid #72464 | pJK629 | depositor full sequence | sequence record 133903 | pJK629 sequence 4176 bps
TGGCGAATGGG
[124 nt withheld, positions 12-135]
C
[91 nt withheld, positions 137-227]
A
[49 nt withheld, positions 229-277]
CCTTTGACGTTGGAGTCCACGTTCTTT
[37 nt withheld, positions 305-341]
ACCCTATCTCGGTCTATTCTTTTGATTTATAAGGGATTTTGCCGATTTCGGCCTATTGGTTAAAAAATGA
GCTGATTTAACAAAAATTTAACGCGAATTTTAACAAAATATTAACGTTTACAATTTCAGGTGGCACTTTT
CGGGGAAATGTGCGCGGAACCCCTATTTGTTTATTTTTCTAAATACATTCAAATATGTATCCGCTCATGA
GACAATAACCCTGATAAATGCTTCAATAATATTGAAAAAGGAAGAGTATGAGTATTCAACATTTCCGTGT
CGCCCTTATTCCCTTTTTTGCGGCATTTTGCCTTCCTGTTTTTGCTCACCCAGAAACGCTGGTGAAAGTA
AAAGATGCTGAAGATCAGTTGGGTGCACGAGTGGGTTACATCGAACTGGATCTCAACAGCGGTAAGATCC
TTGAGAGTTTTCGCCCCGAAGAACGTTTTCCAATGATGAGCACTTTTAAAGTTCTGCTATGTGGCGCGGT
ATTATCCCGTATTGACGCCGGGCAAGAGCAACTCGGTCGCCGCATACACTATTCTCAGAATGACTTGGTT
GAGTACTCACCAGTCACAGAAAAGCATCTTACGGATGGCATGACAGTAAGAGAATTATGCAGTGCTGCCA
TAACCATGAGTGATAACACTGCGGCCAACTTACTTCTGACAACGATCGGAGGACCGAAGGAGCTAACCGC
TTTTTTGCACAACATGGGGGATCATGTAACTCGCCTTGATCGTTGGGAACCGGAGCTGAATGAAGCCATA
CCAAACGACGAGCGTGACACCACGATGCCTGCAGCAATGGCAACAACGTTGCGCAAACTATTAACTGGCG
AACTACTTACTCTAGCTTCCCGGCAACAATTAATAGACTGGATGGAGGCGGATAAAGTTGCAGGACCACT
TCTGCGCTCGGCCCTTCCGGCTGGCTGGTTTATTGCTGATAAATCTGGAGCCGGTGAGCGTGGGTCTCGC
GGTATCATTGCAGCACTGGGGCCAGATGGTAAGCCCTCCCGTATCGTAGTTATCTACACGACGGGGAGTC
AGGCAACTATGGATGAACGAAATAGACAGATCGCTGAGATAGGTGCCTCACTGATTAAGCATTGGTAACT
GTCAGACCAAGTTTACTCATATATACTTTAGATTGATTTAAAACTTCATTTTTAATTTAAAAGGATCTAG
GTGAAGATCCTTTTTGATAATCTCATGACCAAAATCCCTTAACGTGAGTTTTCGTTCCACTGAGCGTCAG
ACCCCGTAGAAAAGATCAAAGGATCTTCTTGAGATCCTTTTTTTCTGCGCGTAATCTGCTGCTTGCAAAC
AAAAAAACCACCGCTACCAGCGGTGGTTTGTTTGCCGGATCAAGAGCTACCAACTCTTTTTCCGAAGGTA
ACTGGCTTCAGCAGAGCGCAGATACCAAATACTGTCCTTCTAGTGTAGCCGTAGTTAGGCCACCACTTCA
AGAACTCTGTAGCACCGCCTACATACCTCGCTCTGCTAATCCTGTTACCAGTGGCTGCTGCCAGTGGCGA
TAAGTCGTGTCTTACCGGGTTGGACTCAAGACGATAGTTACCGGATAAGGCGCAGCGGTCGGGCTGAACG
GGGGGTTCGTGCACACAGCCCAGCTTGGAGCGAACGACCTACACCGAACTGAGATACCTACAGCGTGAGC
TATGAGAAAGCGCCACGCTTCCCGAAGGGAGAAAGGCGGACAGGTATCCGGTAAGCGGCAGGGTCGGAAC
AGGAGAGCGCACGAGGGAGCTTCCAGGGGGAAACGCCTGGTATCTTTATAGTCCTGTCGGGTTTCGCCAC
CTCTGACTTGAGCGTCGATTTTTGTGATGCTCGTCAGGGGGGCGGAGCCTATGGAAAAACGCCAGCAACG
CGGCCTTTTTACGGTTCCTGGCCTTTTGCTGGCCTTTTGCTCACATGTTCTTTCCTGCGTTATCCCCTGA
TTCTGTGGATAACCGTATTACCGCCTTTGAGTGAGCTGATACCGCTCGCCGCAGCCGAACGACCGAGCGC
AGCGAGTCAGTGAGCGAGGAAGCGGAAGAGCGCCTGATGCGGTATTTTCTCCTTACGCATCTGTGCGGTA
TTTCACACCGCATATATGGTGCACTCTCAGTACAATCTGCTCTGATGCCGCATAGTTAAGCCAGTATACA
CTCCGCTATCGCTACGTGACTGGGTCATGGCTGCGCCCCGACACCCGCCAACACCCGCTGACGCGCCCTG
ACGGGCTTGTCTGCTCCCGGCATCCGCTTACAGACAAGCTGTGACCGTCTCCGGGAGCTGCATGTGTCAG
AGGTTTTCACCGTCATCACCGAAACGCGCGAGGCAGCTGCGGTAAAGCTCATCAGCGTGGTCGTGAAGCG
ATTCACAGATGTCTGCCTGTTCATCCGCGTCCAGCTCGTTGAGTTTCTCCAGAAGCGTTAATGTCTGGCT
TCTGATAAAGCGGGCCATGTTAAGGGCGGTTTTTTCCTGTTTGGTCACTGATGCCTCCGTGTAAGGGGGA
TTTCTGTTCATGGGGGTAATGATACCGATGAAACGAGAGAGGATGCTCACGATACGGGTTACTGATGATG
AACATGCCCGGTTACTGGAACGTTGTGAGGGTAAACAACTGGCGGTATGGATGCGGCGGGACCAGAGAAA
AATCACTCAGGGTCAATGCCAGCGCTTCGTTAATACAGATGTAGGTGTTCCACAGGGTAGCCAGCAGCAT
CCTGCGATGCAGATCCGGAACATAATGGTGCAGGGCGCTGACTTCCGCGTTTCCAGACTTTACGAAACAC
GGAAACCGAAGACCATTCATGTTGTTGCTCAGGTCGCAGACGTTTTGCAGCAGCAGTCGCTTCACGTTCG
CTCGCGTATCGGTGATTCATTCTGCTAACCAGTAAGGCAACCCCGCCAGCCTAGCCGGGTCCTCAACGAC
AGGAGCACGATCATGCGCACCCGTGGCCAGGACCCAACGCTGCCCGAGATCTCGATCCCGCGAAATTAAT
ACGACTCACTATAGGGAGACCACAACGGTTTCCCTCTAGAAATAATTTTGTTTAACTTTAAGAAGGAGAT
ATACATATGATGAGCGAAACCGCCCCCCTGCCCTCTGCTTCCAGTGCTTTAGAAGATAAAGCAGCCTCTG
CCCCCGTTGTGGGCATTATCATGGGCAGCCAGTCAGACTGGGAAACCATGCGCCATGCAGACGCATTGCT
GACAGAGCTGGAAATTCCGCATGAAACCCTCATTGTTACAGCACATCGTACGCCAGACCGGTTGGCGGAT
TATGCGCGTACGGCAGCCGAACGCGGCCTGAATGTGATTATTGCTGGGGCCGGTGGAGCTGCACATCTGC
CGGGTATGTGTGCGGCATGGACACGCCTGCCCGTGCTGGGTGTTCCAGTAGAATCTCGCGCTCTTAAAGG
CATGGACAGCCTGCTTTCCATTGTGCAGATGCCCGGCGGCGTGCCTGTGGGCACTTTGGCTATTGGGGCA
TCCGGCGCCAAAAATGCCGCCTTGCTGGCCGCCTCCATTCTTGCACTGTTTAACCCGGCCCTTGCCGCAC
GCCTTGAAACATGGCGCGCATTGCAGACGGCCTCTGTCCCCAACTCTCCCATTACCGAAGATAAATGAGA
ATTCGAGCTCCGTCGACAAGCTTGCGGCCGCACTCGAGCACCACCACCACCACCACTGAGATCCGGCTGC
TAACAAAGCCCGAAAGGAAGCTGAGTTGGCTGCTGCCACCGCTGAGCAATAACTAGCATAACCCCTTGGG
GCCTCTAAACGGGTCTTGAGGGGTTTTTTGCTGAAAGGAGGAACTATATCCGGAT
