>Addgene plasmid #72464 | pJK629 | addgene partial sequence | sequence record 136709 | T7 5'-TAATACGACTCACTATAGGG-3'
AATAATTTTGTTTAACTTTAAGAAGGAGATATACATATGATGAGCGAAACCGCCCCCCTGCCCTCTGCTT
CCAGTGCTTTAGAAGATAAAGCAGCCTCTGCCCCCGTTGTGGGCATTATCATGGGCAGCCAGTCAGACTG
GGAAACCATGCGCCATGCAGACGCATTGCTGACAGAGCTGGAAATTCCGCATGAAACCCTCATTGTTACA
GCACATCGTACGCCAGACCGGTTGGCGGATTATGCGCGTACGGCAGCCGAACGCGGCCTGAATGTGATTA
TTGCTGGGGCCGGTGGAGCTGCACATCTGCCGGGTATGTGTGCGGCATGGACACGCCTGCCCGTGCTGGG
TGTTCCAGTAGAATCTCGCGCTCTTAAAGGCATGGACAGCCTGCTTTCCATTGTGCAGATGCCCGGCGGC
GTGCCTGTGGGCACTTTGGCTATTGGGGCATCCGGCGCCAAAAATGCCGCCTTGCTGGCCGCCTCCATTC
TTGCACTGTTTAACCCGGCCCTTGCCGCACGCCTTGAAACATGGCGCGCATTGCAGACGGCCTCTGTCCC
CAACTCTCCCATTACCGAAGATAAATGAGAATTCGAGCTCCGTCGACAAGCTTGCGGCCGCACTCGAGCA
CCACCACCACCACCACTGAGATCCGGCTGCTAACAAAGCCCGAAAGGAAGCTGAGTTGGCTGCTGCCACC
GCTGAGCAATAACTAGCATAACCCCTTGGGGCCTCTAAACGGGTCTTGAGGGGTTTTTTGCTGAAAGGAG
GAACTATATCCGGATTGGCGAATGGG
[124 nt withheld, positions 797-920]
C
[91 nt withheld, positions 922-1012]
A
[45 nt withheld, positions 1014-1058]
