>Addgene plasmid #72464 | pJK629 | addgene partial sequence | sequence record 136710 | T7term 5'-GCTAGTTATTGCTCAGCGG-3'
TTTCGGGCTTTGTTAGCAGCCGGATCTCAGTGGTGGTGGTGGTGGTGCTCGAGTGCGGCCGCAAGCTTGT
CGACGGAGCTCGAATTCTCATTTATCTTCGGTAATGGGAGAGTTGGGGACAGAGGCCGTCTGCAATGCGC
GCCATGTTTCAAGGCGTGCGGCAAGGGCCGGGTTAAACAGTGCAAGAATGGAGGCGGCCAGCAAGGCGGC
ATTTTTGGCGCCGGATGCCCCAATAGCCAAAGTGCCCACAGGCACGCCGCCGGGCATCTGCACAATGGAA
AGCAGGCTGTCCATGCCTTTAAGAGCGCGAGATTCTACTGGAACACCCAGCACGGGCAGGCGTGTCCATG
CCGCACACATACCCGGCAGATGTGCAGCTCCACCGGCCCCAGCAATAATCACATTCAGGCCGCGTTCGGC
TGCCGTACGCGCATAATCCGCCAACCGGTCTGGCGTACGATGTGCTGTAACAATGAGGGTTTCATGCGGA
ATTTCCAGCTCTGTCAGCAATGCGTCTGCATGGCGCATGGTTTCCCAGTCTGACTGGCTGCCCATGATAA
TGCCCACAACGGGGGCAGAGGCTGCTTTATCTTCTAAAGCACTGGAAGCAGAGGGCAGGGGGGCGGTTTC
GCTCATCATATGTATATCTCCTTCTTAAAGTTAAACAAAATTATTTCTAGAGGGAAACCGTTGTGGTCTC
CCTATAGTGAGTCGTATTAATTTCGCGGGATCGAGATCTCGGGCAGCGTTGGGTCCTGGCCACGGGTGCG
CATGATCGTGCTCCTGTCGTTGAGGACCCGGCTAGGCTGGCGGGGTTGCCTTACTGGTTAGCAGAATGAA
TCACCGATACGCGAGCGAACGTGAAGCGACTGCTGCTGCAAAACGTCTGCGACCTGAGCAACAACATGAA
TGGTCTTCGGTTTCCGTGTTTCGTAAAGTCTGGAAACGCGGAAGTCAGCGCCCTGCACCATTATGTTCCG
GATCTGCATCGCAGGATGCTGCTGGCTACCCTGTGGAACACCTACATCTGTATTAACGAAGCGCTGGCAT
TGACCCTG
